>Addgene plasmid #13278 | pGEX-4T1-14-3-3 zeta GST | addgene partial sequence | sequence record 19648 | 13278 with pGEX5'
TTCCGCGTGGATCCATGGATAAAAACGAGCTGGTACAGAAGGCCAAACTGGCCGAGCAGGCTGAGCGATA
TGATGACATGGCAGCCTGCATGAAGTCTGTAACTGAGCAAGGAGCTGAATTATCCAATGAGGAGAGGAAT
CTTCTCTCAGTTGCTTATAAAAATGTTGTAGGAGCCCGTAGGTCATCTTGGAGGGTCGTCTCCAGTATTG
AGCAAAAGACGGAAGGTGCTGAGAAAAAACAGCAGATGGCTCGAGAATACAGAGAGAAAATAGAGACCGA
GCTAAGAGATATCTGCAATGATGTACTGTCTCTTTTGGAAAAGTTCTTGATCCCCAACGCTTCACAAGCA
GAGAGCAAAGTCTTCTATTTGAAAATGAAAGGAGACTACTACCGCTACTTGGCTGAGGTTGCAGCTGGTG
ATGACAAGAAAGGGATTGTGGACCAGTCACAGCAAGCATACCAAGAAGCTTTTGAAATCAGCAAAAAGGA
AATGCAACCAACACATCCTATCAGACTGGGTCTGGCCCTTAACTTCTCTGTGTTCTATTATGAGATTCTG
AACTCCCCTGAGAAAGCCTGCTCTCTTGCAAAGACAGCATTTGATGAAGCCATTGCTGGACTTGATACAT
TA
