[The description below was written by a language model from this plasmid's Addgene catalogue record.]
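Description:
pGEX-4T1-14-3-3 zeta GST is a bacterial expression plasmid built on the commercial pGEX-4T1 backbone (about 5 kb without insert), designed to produce bovine 14-3-3 zeta (YWHAZ) in E. coli as a fusion to glutathione S-transferase. It is maintained as a high-copy plasmid under ampicillin selection. No feature table accompanies the record, so individual regulatory elements are not listed. Vectors of the pGEX-4T series generally drive the GST fusion from an IPTG-inducible tac promoter, carry a lacI repressor gene, and place a thrombin cleavage site between GST and the cloning site.

The 14-3-3 zeta coding sequence was amplified by PCR from a cDNA and inserted downstream of, and in frame with, the backbone-encoded N-terminal GST. The cloning junctions are uncertain: the record lists EcoRI and BamHI only tentatively, and it is not known whether either site survives. The depositor notes that the insert lacks the native 14-3-3 stop codon, so translation terminates at the vector's stop codons. The expressed protein therefore carries a short extra C-terminal extension of vector-derived residues, a flaw said to have been corrected in related HA-tagged constructs.

The GST tag allows affinity purification of the fusion on glutathione resin and its use as bait in pull-down or binding assays. This fits the associated study on the structural basis of phosphopeptide recognition by 14-3-3 proteins, which bind phosphoserine-containing motifs in many signalling partners. Users who need an exactly native C-terminus should take the extension into account.
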