Addgene plasmid #13278: pGEX-4T1-14-3-3 zeta GST
Depositing lab: Michael Yaffe. Depositing organization: Massachusetts Institute of Technology. Publication: The structural basis for 14-3-3:phosphopeptide binding specificity. Yaffe MB, Rittinger K, Volinia S, Caron PR, Aitken A, Leffers H, Gamblin SJ, Smerdon SJ, Cantley LC. Cell. 1997 Dec 26. 91(7):961-71. 10.1016/S0092-8674(00)80487-0 PubMed 9428519.
Backbone
  Vector backbone: pGEX-4T1
  Backbone manufacturer: Amersham
  Backbone size w/o insert (bp): 4969
  Vector type: Bacterial Expression
Growth in bacteria
  Bacterial resistance: Ampicillin, 100 μg/mL
  Growth temperature: 37°C
  Growth strain: DH5alpha
  Copy number: High Copy
Gene/Insert
  Gene/Insert name: 14-3-3 zeta (alt name: YWHAZ)
  Species: B. taurus (bovine)
  Entrez Gene: YWHAZ
  Tag / fusion protein: GST (N terminal on backbone)
  Cloning method: Restriction Enzyme; 5′ cloning site EcoRI? (unknown if destroyed); 3′ cloning site BamHI? (unknown if destroyed)
  Sequencing primers: 5′ pGEX
Resource information
  A portion of this plasmid was derived from a plasmid made by: cDNA from Tom Roberts.
Terms and licenses: Academic/Nonprofit Terms; Industry Terms: Not Available to Industry
Depositor comments: Insert PCR'd and cloned into pGEX-4T1 (via either EcoRI and/or BamHI?) by Tom Roberts lab. Uses stop codons of pGEX backbone rather than 14-3-3 and contains a small extra C-terminal extension. This has been corrected in the HA-tagged constructs.
How to cite: pGEX-4T1-14-3-3 zeta GST was a gift from Michael Yaffe (Addgene plasmid # 13278 ; http://n2t.net/addgene:13278 ; RRID:Addgene_13278)
